Addgene plasmid #170346: Epac-S-H151
Purpose: 6xHis_mT2Del_EPACdDEPCD_Q270E_cp174Cit biosensor to measure realtime changes in FRET reflecting fluctuations in cAMP levels in living cells.
Depositing lab: Kees Jalink. Depositing organization: Netherlands Cancer Institute.
Backbone
  Vector backbone: pSinRep5
  Backbone size w/o insert (bp): 9950
  Vector type: Mammalian Expression
Growth in bacteria
  Bacterial resistance: Ampicillin, 100 μg/mL
  Growth temperature: 37°C
  Growth strain: DH5alpha
  Copy number: High Copy
Gene/Insert
  Gene/Insert name: 6xHis_mT2Del_EPACdDEPCD_Q270E_cp174Cit
  Species: H. sapiens (human)
  Mutation: Deletion of DEP domain, Catalytically dead T781A & F782A, increased affinity for cAMP Q270E
  Entrez Gene: RAPGEF3 (a.k.a. CAMP-GEFI, EPAC, EPAC1, HSU79275, bcm910)
  Promoter: SP6
  Cloning method: Restriction Enzyme; 5′ cloning site Unknown (unknown if destroyed)
Terms and licenses: Academic/Nonprofit Terms; Industry Terms: Not Available to Industry
How to cite: Epac-S-H151 was a gift from Kees Jalink (Addgene plasmid # 170346 ; http://n2t.net/addgene:170346 ; RRID:Addgene_170346)
