[The description below was written by a language model from this plasmid's Addgene catalogue record and pLannotate feature annotations shown in this document.]
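Description:
Epac-S-H151 is a Sindbis virus replicon plasmid built on the pSinRep5 backbone and catalogued as a mammalian expression vector. It carries a genetically encoded FRET sensor for cAMP. In bacteria it is maintained through a high-copy ColE1/pUC-type origin and selected with ampicillin via the β-lactamase gene and its native promoter. An SP6 promoter, which spans the numbering origin of the circular sequence, sits immediately upstream of the Sindbis nonstructural polyprotein reading frame (nsP1–nsP4). In this type of vector, SP6 polymerase is used to transcribe the replicon as RNA in vitro. Once that RNA is inside a cell, the viral replicase copies it and drives strong expression of the downstream insert. This normally occurs from a subgenomic promoter, although no such element is annotated in the feature table.

The insert lies downstream of the replicase and is a single fusion protein. It begins with an N-terminal 6xHis tag, which the annotation tool matched to a fragment of a composite tag. Next comes a cyan donor that the record names as a truncated mTurquoise2 (mT2Del) and the tool matched to a related Aequorea cyan protein. The centre of the fusion is a fragment of human EPAC1 (RAPGEF3). The acceptor is a circularly permuted yellow protein, recorded as cp174 Citrine and matched by the tool to cp173Venus. The EPAC moiety lacks its DEP domain, is catalytically dead through T781A and F782A, and carries Q270E to raise its affinity for cAMP. Binding of cAMP changes the conformation of EPAC and so alters energy transfer between the two fluorophores. This allows real-time readout of cAMP fluctuations in living cells. The sequence is labelled as partial NGS results, and the cloning sites are not recorded.
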