Features (pLannotate 1.2.2; 9 found; start..end, strand, type, name):
     60..7598    +  CDS            POLN_SINDV: Experimental evidence at protein level: Swiss-Prot protein existence level 1. [RNA-directed RNA polymerase nsP4]: RNA dependent RNA polymerase (PubMed:8107248, PubMed:7517863, PubMed:19036396). Replicates genomic and antigenomic RNA by recognizing replications specific signals. The early replication complex formed by the polyprotein P123 and nsP4 synthesizes minus-strand RNAs (PubMed:8107248, PubMed:7517863, PubMed:2529379). The late replication complex composed of fully processed nsP1-nsP4 is responsible for the production of genomic and subgenomic plus-strand RNAs (PubMed:8107248, PubMed:751
   7706..7727    +  CDS            capTEV™ (fragment): composite tag for in vivo biotinylation, TEV protease cleavage, and 6xHis tagging
   7742..8455    +  CDS            W1C: W1C is a basic (constitutively fluorescent) cyan fluorescent protein published in 1998, derived from Aequorea victoria.
   8426..10627   +  CDS            RAPGEF3 (fragment): RPGF3_HUMAN - Also known as CGEF1, EPAC, EPAC1. Experimental evidence at protein level: Swiss-Prot protein existence level 1. Guanine nucleotide exchange factor (GEF) for RAP1A and RAP2A small GTPases that is activated by binding cAMP. Through simultaneous binding of PDE3B to RAPGEF3 and PIK3R6 is assembled in a signaling complex in which it activates the PI3K gamma complex and which is involved in angiogenesis. Plays a role in the modulation of the cAMP- induced dynamic control of endothelial barrier function through a pathway that is independent on Rho-mediated signaling. Required for the ac
  10647..11374   +  CDS            cp173Venus (fragment): circularly permuted form of the Venus yellow fluorescent protein (Nagai et al., 2004) efficient FRET acceptor for CFP
  11791..11895   +  promoter       AmpR promoter: bla
  11896..12756   +  CDS            AmpR: β-lactamase; bla; confers resistance to ampicillin, carbenicillin, and related antibiotics
  12927..13515   +  rep_origin     ori: high-copy-number ColE1/pMB1/pBR322/pUC origin of replication
  13603..1       +  promoter       SP6 promoter (across the origin): promoter for bacteriophage SP6 RNA polymerase
>Addgene plasmid #170346 | Epac-S-H151 | addgene full sequence | sequence record 336135 | Addgene Partial NGS Results
ATTGACGGCGTAGTACACACTATTGAATCAAACAGCCGACCAATTGCACTACCATCACAATGGAGAAGCC
AGTAGTAAACGTAGACGTAGACCCCCAGAGTCCGTTTGTCGTGCAACTGCAAAAAAGCTTCCCGCAATTT
GAGGTAGTAGCACAGCAGGTCACTCCAAATGACCATGCTAATGCCAGAGCATTTTCGCATCTGGCCAGTA
AACTAATCGAGCTGGAGGTTCCTACCACAGCGACGATCTTGGACATAGGCAGCGCACCGGCTCGTAGAAT
GTTTTCCGAGCACCAGTATCATTGTGTCTGCCCCATGCGTAGTCCAGAAGACCCGGACCGCATGATGAAA
TATGCCAGTAAACTGGCGGAAAAAGCGTGCAAGATTACAAACAAGAACTTGCATGAGAAGATTAAGGATC
TCCGGACCGTACTTGATACGCCGGATGCTGAAACACCATCGCTCTGCTTTCACAACGATGTTACCTGCAA
CATGCGTGCCGAATATTCCGTCATGCAGGACGTGTATATCAACGCTCCCGGAACTATCTATCATCAGGCT
ATGAAAGGCGTGCGGACCCTGTACTGGATTGGCTTCGACACCACCCAGTTCATGTTCTCGGCTATGGCAG
GTTCGTACCCTGCGTACAACACCAACTGGGCCGACGAGAAAGTCCTTGAAGCGCGTAACATCGGACTTTG
CAGCACAAAGCTGAGTGAAGGTAGGACAGGAAAATTGTCGATAATGAGGAAGAAGGAGTTGAAGCCCGGG
TCGCGGGTTTATTTCTCCGTAGGATCGACACTTTATCCAGAACACAGAGCCAGCTTGCAGAGCTGGCATC
TTCCATCGGTGTTCCACTTGAATGGAAAGCAGTCGTACACTTGCCGCTGTGATACAGTGGTGAGTTGCGA
AGGCTACGTAGTGAAGAAAATCACCATCAGTCCCGGGATCACGGGAGAAACCGTGGGATACGCGGTTACA
CACAATAGCGAGGGCTTCTTGCTATGCAAAGTTACTGACACAGTAAAAGGAGAACGGGTATCGTTCCCTG
TGTGCACGTACATCCCGGCCACCATATGCGATCAGATGACTGGTATAATGGCCACGGATATATCACCTGA
CGATGCACAAAAACTTCTGGTTGGGCTCAACCAGCGAATTGTCATTAACGGTAGGACTAACAGGAACACC
AACACCATGCAAAATTACCTTCTGCCGATCATAGCACAAGGGTTCAGCAAATGGGCTAAGGAGCGCAAGG
ATGATCTTGATAACGAGAAAATGCTGGGTACTAGAGAACGCAAGCTTACGTATGGCTGCTTGTGGGCGTT
TCGCACTAAGAAAGTACATTCGTTTTATCGCCCACCTGGAACGCAGACCTGCGTAAAAGTCCCAGCCTCT
TTTAGCGCTTTTCCCATGTCGTCCGTATGGACGACCTCTTTGCCCATGTCGCTGAGGCAGAAATTGAAAC
TGGCATTGCAACCAAAGAAGGAGGAAAAACTGCTGCAGGTCTCGGAGGAATTAGTCATGGAGGCCAAGGC
TGCTTTTGAGGATGCTCAGGAGGAAGCCAGAGCGGAGAAGCTCCGAGAAGCACTTCCACCATTAGTGGCA
GACAAAGGCATCGAGGCAGCCGCAGAAGTTGTCTGCGAAGTGGAGGGGCTCCAGGCGGACATCGGAGCAG
CATTAGTTGAAACCCCGCGCGGTCACGTAAGGATAATACCTCAAGCAAATGACCGTATGATCGGACAGTA
TATCGTTGTCTCGCCAAACTCTGTGCTGAAGAATGCCAAACTCGCACCAGCGCACCCGCTAGCAGATCAG
GTTAAGATCATAACACACTCCGGAAGATCAGGAAGGTACGCGGTCGAACCATACGACGCTAAAGTACTGA
TGCCAGCAGGAGGTGCCGTACCATGGCCAGAATTCCTAGCACTGAGTGAGAGCGCCACGTTAGTGTACAA
CGAAAGAGAGTTTGTGAACCGCAAACTATACCACATTGCCATGCATGGCCCCGCCAAGAATACAGAAGAG
GAGCAGTACAAGGTTACAAAGGCAGAGCTTGCAGAAACAGAGTACGTGTTTGACGTGGACAAGAAGCGTT
GCGTTAAGAAGGAAGAAGCCTCAGGTCTGGTCCTCTCGGGAGAACTGACCAACCCTCCCTATCATGAGCT
AGCTCTGGAGGGACTGAAGACCCGACCTGCGGTCCCGTACAAGGTCGAAACAATAGGAGTGATAGGCACA
CCGGGGTCGGGCAAGTCAGCTATTATCAAGTCAACTGTCACGGCACGAGATCTTGTTACCAGCGGAAAGA
AAGAAAATTGTCGCGAAATTGAGGCCGACGTGCTAAGACTGAGGGGTATGCAGATTACGTCGAAGACAGT
AGATTCGGTTATGCTCAACGGATGCCACAAAGCCGTAGAAGTGCTGTACGTTGACGAAGCGTTCGCGTGC
CACGCAGGAGCACTACTTGCCTTGATTGCTATCGTCAGGCCCCGCAAGAAGGTAGTACTATGCGGAGACC
CCATGCAATGCGGATTCTTCAACATGATGCAACTAAAGGTACATTTCAATCACCCTGAAAAAGACATATG
CACCAAGACATTCTACAAGTATATCTCCCGGCGTTGCACACAGCCAGTTACAGCTATTGTATCGACACTG
CATTACGATGGAAAGATGAAAACCACGAACCCGTGCAAGAAGAACATTGAAATCGATATTACAGGGGCCA
CAAAGCCGAAGCCAGGGGATATCATCCTGACATGTTTCCGCGGGTGGGTTAAGCAATTGCAAATCGACTA
TCCCGGACATGAAGTAATGACAGCCGCGGCCTCACAAGGGCTAACCAGAAAAGGAGTGTATGCCGTCCGG
CAAAAAGTCAATGAAAACCCACTGTACGCGATCACATCAGAGCATGTGAACGTGTTGCTCACCCGCACTG
AGGACAGGCTAGTGTGGAAAACCTTGCAGGGCGACCCATGGATTAAGCAGCTCACTAACATACCTAAAGG
AAACTTTCAGGCTACTATAGAGGACTGGGAAGCTGAACACAAGGGAATAATTGCTGCAATAAACAGCCCC
ACTCCCCGTGCCAATCCGTTCAGCTGCAAGACCAACGTTTGCTGGGCGAAAGCATTGGAACCGATACTAG
CCACGGCCGGTATCGTACTTACCGGTTGCCAGTGGAGCGAACTGTTCCCACAGTTTGCGGATGACAAACC
ACATTCGGCCATTTACGCCTTAGACGTAATTTGCATTAAGTTTTTCGGCATGGACTTGACAAGCGGACTG
TTTTCTAAACAGAGCATCCCACTAACGTACCATCCCGCCGATTCAGCGAGGCCGGTAGCTCATTGGGACA
ACAGCCCAGGAACCCGCAAGTATGGGTACGATCACGCCATTGCCGCCGAACTCTCCCGTAGATTTCCGGT
GTTCCAGCTAGCTGGGAAGGGCACACAACTTGATTTGCAGACGGGGAGAACCAGAGTTATCTCTGCACAG
CATAACCTGGTCCCGGTGAACCGCAATCTTCCTCACGCCTTAGTCCCCGAGTACAAGGAGAAGCAACCCG
GCCCGGTCGAAAAATTCTTGAACCAGTTCAAACACCACTCAGTACTTGTGGTATCAGAGGAAAAAATTGA
AGCTCCCCGTAAGAGAATCGAATGGATCGCCCCGATTGGCATAGCCGGTGCAGATAAGAACTACAACCTG
GCTTTCGGGTTTCCGCCGCAGGCACGGTACGACCTGGTGTTCATCAACATTGGAACTAAATACAGAAACC
ACCACTTTCAGCAGTGCGAAGACCATGCGGCGACCTTAAAAACCCTTTCGCGTTCGGCCCTGAATTGCCT
TAACCCAGGAGGCACCCTCGTGGTGAAGTCCTATGGCTACGCCGACCGCAACAGTGAGGACGTAGTCACC
GCTCTTGCCAGAAAGTTTGTCAGGGTGTCTGCAGCGAGACCAGATTGTGTCTCAAGCAATACAGAAATGT
ACCTGATTTTCCGACAACTAGACAACAGCCGTACACGGCAATTCACCCCGCACCATCTGAATTGCGTGAT
TTCGTCCGTGTATGAGGGTACAAGAGATGGAGTTGGAGCCGCGCCGTCATACCGCACCAAAAGGGAGAAT
ATTGCTGACTGTCAAGAGGAAGCAGTTGTCAACGCAGCCAATCCGCTGGGTAGACCAGGCGAAGGAGTCT
GCCGTGCCATCTATAAACGTTGGCCGACCAGTTTTACCGATTCAGCCACGGAGACAGGCACCGCAAGAAT
GACTGTGTGCCTAGGAAAGAAAGTGATCCACGCGGTCGGCCCTGATTTCCGGAAGCACCCAGAAGCAGAA
GCCTTGAAATTGCTACAAAACGCCTACCATGCAGTGGCAGACTTAGTAAATGAACATAACATCAAGTCTG
TCGCCATTCCACTGCTATCTACAGGCATTTACGCAGCCGGAAAAGACCGCCTTGAAGTATCACTTAACTG
CTTGACAACCGCGCTAGACAGAACTGACGCGGACGTAACCATCTATTGCCTGGATAAGAAGTGGAAGGAA
AGAATCGACGCGGCACTCCAACTTAAGGAGTCTGTAACAGAGCTGAAGGATGAAGATATGGAGATCGACG
ATGAGTTAGTATGGATTCATCCAGACAGTTGCTTGAAGGGAAGAAAGGGATTCAGTACTACAAAAGGAAA
ATTGTATTCGTACTTCGAAGGCACCAAATTCCATCAAGCAGCAAAAGACATGGCGGAGATAAAGGTCCTG
TTCCCTAATGACCAGGAAAGTAATGAACAACTGTGTGCCTACATATTGGGTGAGACCATGGAAGCAATCC
GCGAAAAGTGCCCGGTCGACCATAACCCGTCGTCTAGCCCGCCCAAAACGTTGCCGTGCCTTTGCATGTA
TGCCATGACGCCAGAAAGGGTCCACAGACTTAGAAGCAATAACGTCAAAGAAGTTACAGTATGCTCCTCC
ACCCCCCTTCCTAAGCACAAAATTAAGAATGTTCAGAAGGTTCAGTGCACGAAAGTAGTCCTGTTTAATC
CGCACACTCCCGCATTCGTTCCCGCCCGTAAGTACATAGAAGTGCCAGAACAGCCTACCGCTCCTCCTGC
ACAGGCCGAGGAGGCCCCCGAAGTTGTAGCGACACCGTCACCATCTACAGCTGATAACACCTCGCTTGAT
GTCACAGACATCTCACTGGATATGGATGACAGTAGCGAAGGCTCACTTTTTTCGAGCTTTAGCGGATCGG
ACAACTCTATTACTAGTATGGACAGTTGGTCGTCAGGACCTAGTTCACTAGAGATAGTAGACCGAAGGCA
GGTGGTGGTGGCTGACGTTCATGCCGTCCAAGAGCCTGCCCCTATTCCACCGCCAAGGCTAAAGAAGATG
GCCCGCCTGGCAGCGGCAAGAAAAGAGCCCACTCCACCGGCAAGCAATAGCTCTGAGTCCCTCCACCTCT
CTTTTGGTGGGGTATCCATGTCCCTCGGATCAATTTTCGACGGAGAGACGGCCCGCCAGGCAGCGGTACA
ACCCCTGGCAACAGGCCCCACGGATGTGCCTATGTCTTTCGGATCGTTTTCCGACGGAGAGATTGATGAG
CTGAGCCGCAGAGTAACTGAGTCCGAACCCGTCCTGTTTGGATCATTTGAACCGGGCGAAGTGAACTCAA
TTATATCGTCCCGATCAGCCGTATCTTTTCCTCTACGCAAGCAGAGACGTAGACGCAGGAGCAGGAGGAC
TGAATACTGACTAACCGGGGTAGGTGGGTACATATTTTCGACGGACACAGGCCCTGGGCACTTGCAAAAG
AAGTCCGTTCTGCAGAACCAGCTTACAGAACCGACCTTGGAGCGCAATGTCCTGGAAAGAATTCATGCCC
CGGTGCTCGACACGTCGAAAGAGGAACAACTCAAACTCAGGTACCAGATGATGCCCACCGAAGCCAACAA
AAGTAGGTACCAGTCTCGTAAAGTAGAAAATCAGAAAGCCATAACCACTGAGCGACTACTGTCAGGACTA
CGACTGTATAACTCTGCCACAGATCAGCCAGAATGCTATAAGATCACCTATCCGAAACCATTGTACTCCA
GTAGCGTACCGGCGAACTACTCCGATCCACAGTTCGCTGTAGCTGTCTGTAACAACTATCTGCATGAGAA
CTATCCGACAGTAGCATCTTATCAGATTACTGACGAGTACGATGCTTACTTGGATATGGTAGACGGGACA
GTCGCCTGCCTGGATACTGCAACCTTCTGCCCCGCTAAGCTTAGAAGTTACCCGAAAAAACATGAGTATA
GAGCCCCGAATATCCGCAGTGCGGTTCCATCAGCGATGCAGAACACGCTACAAAATGTGCTCATTGCCGC
AACTAAAAGAAATTGCAACGTCACGCAGATGCGTGAACTGCCAACACTGGACTCAGCGACATTCAATGTC
GAATGCTTTCGAAAATATGCATGTAATGACGAGTATTGGGAGGAGTTCGCTCGGAAGCCAATTAGGATTA
CCACTGAGTTTGTCACCGCATATGTAGCTAGACTGAAAGGCCCTAAGGCCGCCGCACTATTTGCAAAGAC
GTATAATTTGGTCCCATTGCAAGAAGTGCCTATGGATAGATTCGTCATGGACATGAAAAGAGACGTGAAA
GTTACACCAGGCACGAAACACACAGAAGAAAGACCGAAAGTACAAGTGATACAAGCCGCAGAACCCCTGG
CGACTGCTTACTTATGCGGGATTCACCGGGAATTAGTGCGTAGGCTTACGGCCGTCTTGCTTCCAAACAT
TCACACGCTTTTTGACATGTCGGCGGAGGATTTTGATGCAATCATAGCAGAACACTTCAAGCAAGGCGAC
CCGGTACTGGAGACGGATATCGCATCATTCGACAAAAGCCAAGACGACGCTATGGCGTTAACCGGTCTGA
TGATCTTGGAGGACCTGGGTGTGGATCAACCACTACTCGACTTGATCGAGTGCGCCTTTGGAGAAATATC
ATCCACCCATCTACCTACGGGTACTCGTTTTAAATTCGGGGCGATGATGAAATCCGGAATGTTCCTCACA
CTTTTTGTCAACACAGTTTTGAATGTCGTTATCGCCAGCAGAGTACTAGAAGAGCGGCTTAAAACGTCCA
GATGTGCAGCGTTCATTGGCGACGACAACATCATACATGGAGTAGTATCTGACAAAGAAATGGCTGAGAG
GTGCGCCACCTGGCTCAACATGGAGGTTAAGATCATCGACGCAGTCATCGGTGAGAGACCACCTTACTTC
TGCGGCGGATTTATCTTGCAAGATTCGGTTACTTCCACAGCGTGCCGCGTGGCGGATCCCCTGAAAAGGC
TGTTTAAGTTGGGTAAACCGCTCCCAGCCGACGACGAGCAAGACGAAGACAGAAGACGCGCTCTGCTAGA
TGAAACAAAGGCGTGGTTTAGAGTAGGTATAACAGGCACTTTAGCAGTGGCCGTGACGACCCGGTATGAG
GTAGACAATATTACACCTGTCCTACTGGCATTGAGAACTTTTGCCCAGAGCAAAAGAGCATTCCAAGCCA
TCAGAGGGGAAATAAAGCATCTCTACGGTGGTCCTAAATAGTCAGCATAGTACATTTCATCTGACTAATA
CCACAACACCACCACCTCTAGACGCGTAGATCTCACGTGAGCATGCAGGAGCTTGCCGCCACCATGGGGG
GTTCTCATCATCATCATCATCATGGTGCGGCCGCAATGGTGAGCAAGGGCGAGGAGCTGTTCACCGGGGT
GGTGCCCATCCTGGTCGAGCTGGACGGCGACGTAAACGGCCACAAGTTCAGCGTGTCCGGCGAGGGCGAG
GGCGATGCCACCTACGGCAAGCTGACCCTGAAGTTCATCTGCACCACCGGCAAGCTGCCCGTGCCCTGGC
CCACCCTCGTGACCACCCTGTCCTGGGGCGTGCAGTGCTTCGCCCGCTACCCCGACCACATGAAGCAGCA
CGACTTCTTCAAGTCCGCCATGCCCGAAGGCTACGTCCAGGAGCGCACCATCTTCTTCAAGGACGACGGC
AACTACAAGACCCGCGCCGAGGTGAAGTTCGAGGGCGACACCCTGGTGAACCGCATCGAGCTGAAGGGCA
TCGACTTCAAGGAGGACGGCAACATCCTGGGGCACAAGCTGGAGTACAACTACTTTAGCGACAACGTCTA
TATCACCGCCGACAAGCAGAAGAACGGCATCAAGGCCAACTTCAAGATCCGCCACAACATCGAGGACGGC
GGCGTGCAGCTCGCCGACCACTACCAGCAGAACACCCCCATCGGCGACGGCCCCGTGCTGCTGCCCGACA
ACCACTACCTGAGCACCCAGTCCAAGCTGAGCAAAGACCCCAACGAGAAGCGCGATCACATGGTCCTGCT
GGAGTTCGTGACCGCCGCCCGATATCAGCCCGTGGGAACTCATGAGATGGAGGAGGAGTTGGCCGAAGCT
GTGGCCCTGCTCTCCCAGCGGGGGCCTGACGCCCTGCTCACTGTGGCACTTCGAAAGCCCCCAGGTCAGC
GCACGGATGAAGAGCTGGACCTCATCTTTGAGGAGCTGCTGCACATCAAGGCTGTGGCCCACCTCTCCAA
CTCGGTGAAGCGAGAATTAGCGGCTGTTCTGCTCTTTGAACCACACAGCAAGGCAGGGACCGTGTTGTTC
AGCCAGGGGGACAAGGGCACTTCGTGGTACATTATCTGGAAGGGATCTGTCAACGTGGTGACCCATGGCA
AGGGGCTGGTGACCACCCTGCATGAGGGAGATGATTTTGGACAGCTGGCTCTGGTGAATGATGCACCCCG
GGCAGCCACCATCATCCTGCGAGAAGACAACTGTCATTTCCTGCGTGTGGACAAGCAGGACTTCAACCGT
ATCATCAAGGATGTGGAGGCAAAGACCATGCGGCTGGAAGAACATGGCAAAGTGGTGCTGGTGCTGGAGA
GAGCCTCTCAGGGCGCCGGCCCTTCCCGACCCCCAACCCCAGGCAGGAACCGGTATACAGTGATGTCTGG
CACCCCAGAGAAGATCCTAGAGCTTCTGTTGGAGGCCATGGGACCAGATTCCAGTGCTCATGACCCAACA
GAGACATTCCTCAGCGACTTCCTCCTGACCCACAGGGTCTTCATGCCCAGCGCCCAACTCTGCGCTGCCC
TTCTGCACCACTTCCATGTGGAGCCTGCGGGTGGCAGCGAGCAGGAGCGCAGCACCTACGTCTGCAACAA
GAGGCAGCAGATCTTGCGGCTGGTCAGCCAGTGGGTGGCCCTGTATGGCTCCATGCTCCACACTGACCCT
GTGGCCACCAGCTTCCTCCAGAAACTCTCAGACCTGGTGGGCAGGGACACCCGACTCAGCAACCTGCTGA
GGGAGCAGTGGCCAGAGAGGCGGCGATGCCACAGGTTGGAGAATGGCTGTGGGAATGCATCTCCTCAGAT
GAAGGCCCGGAACTTGCCTGTTTGGCTCCCCAACCAGGACGAGCCCCTTCCTGGCAGCAGCTGTGCCATC
CAAGTTGGGGATAAAGTCCCCTATGACATCTGCCGGCCAGACCACTCAGTGTTGACCCTGCAGCTGCCTG
TGACAGCCTCCGTGAGAGAGGTGATGGCAGCGTTGGCCCAGGAGGATGGCTGGACCAAGGGGCAGGTGCT
GGTGAAGGTCAATTCTGCAGGTGATGCCATTGGCCTGCAGCCAGATGCCCGTGGTGTGGCCACATCTCTG
GGGCTCAATGAGCGTCTCTTTGTTGTCAACCCACAGGAAGCGCATGAGCTGATCCCACACCCTGACCAGC
TGGGGCCCACTGTGGGCTCTGCTGAGGGGCTGGACCTGGTGAGTGCCAAGGACCTGGCAGGCCAGCTGAC
GGACCACGACTGGAGCCTCTTCAACAGTATCCACCAGGTGGAGCTGATCCACTATGTGCTGGGCCCCCAG
CATCTGCGGGATGTCACCACCGCCAACCTGGAGCGCTTCATGCGCCGCTTCAATGAGCTGCAGTACTGGG
TGGCCACCGAGCTGTGTCTCTGCCCCGTGCCCGGCCCCCGGGCCCAGCTGCTCAGGAAGTTCATTAAGCT
GGCGGCCCACCTCAAGGAGCAGAAGAATCTCAATTCCTTCTTTGCCGTCATGTTTGGCCTCAGCAACTCG
GCCATCAGCCGCCTAGCCCACACCTGGGAGCGGCTGCCCCACAAAGTCCGGAAGCTGTACTCCGCCCTCG
AGAGGCTGCTGGATCCCTCATGGAACCACCGGGTATACCGACTGGCCCTCGCCAAGCTCTCCCCTCCTGT
CATCCCCTTCATGCCCCTTCTTCTCAAAGACATGGCCGCCATTCATGAGGGAAACCACACACTAGTGGAG
AATCTCATCAACTTTGAGAAGATGAGAATGATGGCCAGAGCCGCGCGGATGCTGCACCACTGCCGAAGCC
ACAACCCTGTGCCTCTCTCACCACTCAGAAGCCGAGTTTCCCACCTCCACGAGGACAGCCAGGTGGCGAG
GATTTCCACATGCTCGGAGCAGTCCCTGAGCACCCGGAGTCCAGCCAGCACCTGGGCTTATGTCCAGCAG
CTGAAGGTCATTGACAACCAGCGGGAACTCTCCCGCCTCTCCCGAGAGCTGGAGCCAGCTAGCAGCTCAA
TGGGCAGCGTGCAGCTCGCCGACCACTACCAGCAGAACACCCCCATCGGCGACGGCCCCGTGCTGCTGCC
CGACAACCACTACCTGAGCTACCAGTCCGCCCTGAGCAAAGACCCCAACGAGAAGCGCGATCACATGGTC
CTGCTGGAGTTCGTGACCGCCGCCGGGATCACTCTCGGCATGGACGAGCTGTACAAGGGCGGTACCGGCG
GCAGCATGGTGAGCAAGGGCGAGGAGCTGTTCACCGGGGTGGTGCCCATCCTGGTCGAGCTGGACGGCGA
CGTAAACGGCCACAAGTTCAGCGTGTCCGGCGAGGGCGAGGGCGATGCCACCTACGGCAAGCTGACCCTG
AAGTTCATCTGCACCACCGGCAAGCTGCCCGTGCCCTGGCCCACCCTCGTGACCACCTTCGGCTACGGCC
TGATGTGCTTCGCCCGCTACCCCGACCACATGAAGCAGCACGACTTCTTCAAGTCCGCCATGCCCGAAGG
CTACGTCCAGGAGCGCACCATCTTCTTCAAGGACGACGGCAACTACAAGACCCGCGCCGAGGTGAAGTTC
GAGGGCGACACCCTGGTGAACCGCATCGAGCTGAAGGGCATCGACTTCAAGGAGGACGGCAACATCCTGG
GGCACAAGCTGGAGTACAACTACAACAGCCACAACGTCTATATCATGGCCGACAAGCAGAAGAACGGCAT
CAAGGTGAACTTCAAGATCCGCCACAACATCGAGCCGAATTCCCTCGAGGTTCCTTGGGCCCAATGATCC
GACCAGCAAAACTCGATGTACTTCCGAGGAACTGATGTGCATAATGCATCAGGCTGGTACATTAGATCCC
CGCTTACCGCGGGCAATATAGCAACACTAAAAACTCGATGTACTTCCGAGGAAGCGCAGTGCATAATGCT
GCGCAGTGTTGCCACATAACCACTATATTAACCATTTATCTAGCGGACGCCAAAAACTCAATGTATTTCT
GAGGAAGCGTGGTGCATAATGCCACGCAGCGTCTGCATAACTTTTATTATTTCTTTTATTAATCAACAAA
ATTTGATAATTAAGCGGCCGCTCGAGCGGCCGCTTAATTAATCGAGGGGAATTAATTCTTGAAGACGAAA
GGGCCAGGTGGCACTTTTCGGGGAAATGTGCGCGGAACCCCTATTTGTTTATTTTTCTAAATACATTCAA
ATATGTATCCGCTCATGAGACAATAACCCTGATAAATGCTTCAATAATATTGAAAAAGGAAGAGTATGAG
TATTCAACATTTCCGTGTCGCCCTTATTCCCTTTTTTGCGGCATTTTGCCTTCCTGTTTTTGCTCACCCA
GAAACGCTGGTGAAAGTAAAAGATGCTGAAGATCAGTTGGGTGCACGAGTGGGTTACATCGAACTGGATC
TCAACAGCGGTAAGATCCTTGAGAGTTTTCGCCCCGAAGAACGTTTTCCAATGATGAGCACTTTTAAAGT
TCTGCTATGTGGCGCGGTATTATCCCGTGTTGACGCCGGGCAAGAGCAACTCGGTCGCCGCATACACTAT
TCTCAGAATGACTTGGTTGAGTACTCACCAGTCACAGAAAAGCATCTTACGGATGGCATGACAGTAAGAG
AATTATGCAGTGCTGCCATAACCATGAGTGATAACACTGCGGCCAACTTACTTCTGACAACGATCGGAGG
ACCGAAGGAGCTAACCGCTTTTTTGCACAACATGGGGGATCATGTAACTCGCCTTGATCGTTGGGAACCG
GAGCTGAATGAAGCCATACCAAACGACGAGCGTGACACCACGATGCCTGTAGCAATGGCAACAACGTTGC
GCAAACTATTAACTGGCGAACTACTTACTCTAGCTTCCCGGCAACAATTAATAGACTGGATGGAGGCGGA
TAAAGTTGCAGGACCACTTCTGCGCTCGGCCCTTCCGGCTGGCTGGTTTATTGCTGATAAATCTGGAGCC
GGTGAGCGTGGGTCTCGCGGTATCATTGCAGCACTGGGGCCAGATGGTAAGCCCTCCCGTATCGTAGTTA
TCTACACGACGGGGAGTCAGGCAACTATGGATGAACGAAATAGACAGATCGCTGAGATAGGTGCCTCACT
GATTAAGCATTGGTAACTGTCAGACCAAGTTTACTCATATATACTTTAGATTGATTTAAAACTTCATTTT
TAATTTAAAAGGATCTAGGTGAAGATCCTTTTTGATAATCTCATGACCAAAATCCCTTAACGTGAGTTTT
CGTTCCACTGAGCGTCAGACCCCGTAGAAAAGATCAAAGGATCTTCTTGAGATCCTTTTTTTCTGCGCGT
AATCTGCTGCTTGCAAACAAAAAAACCACCGCTACCAGCGGTGGTTTGTTTGCCGGATCAAGAGCTACCA
ACTCTTTTTCCGAAGGTAACTGGCTTCAGCAGAGCGCAGATACCAAATACTGTCCTTCTAGTGTAGCCGT
AGTTAGGCCACCACTTCAAGAACTCTGTAGCACCGCCTACATACCTCGCTCTGCTAATCCTGTTACCAGT
GGCTGCTGCCAGTGGCGATAAGTCGTGTCTTACCGGGTTGGACTCAAGACGATAGTTACCGGATAAGGCG
CAGCGGTCGGGCTGAACGGGGGGTTCGTGCACACAGCCCAGCTTGGAGCGAACGACCTACACCGAACTGA
GATACCTACAGCGTGAGCTATGAGAAAGCGCCACGCTTCCCGAAGGGAGAAAGGCGGACAGGTATCCGGT
AAGCGGCAGGGTCGGAACAGGAGAGCGCACGAGGGAGCTTCCAGGGGGAAACGCCTGGTATCTTTATAGT
CCTGTCGGGTTTCGCCACCTCTGACTTGAGCGTCGATTTTTGTGATGCTCGTCAGGGGGGCGGAGCCTAT
GGAAAAACGCCAGCAACGCGAGCTCGTATGGACATATTGTCGTTAGAACGCGGCTACAATTAATACATAA
CCTTATGTATCATACACATACGATTTAGGTGACACTATAG
